>Addgene plasmid #244168 | pMXs-SNAP-p53DD | addgene full sequence | sequence record 488736 | Addgene NGS Result
TCGGCGACACAGTGTGGGTCCGCCGACACCAGACTAAGAACCTAGAACCTCGCTGGAAAGGACCTTACAC
AGTCCTGCTGACCACCCCCACCGCCCTCAAAGTAGACGGCATCGCAGCTTGGATACACGCCGCCCACGTG
AAGGCTGCCGACCCCGGGGGTGGACCATCCTCTAGACTGCCGGATCTAGCTAGTTAATCGACGGTATCGA
TAAGCTATCAAACAAGTTTGTACAAAAAAGCAGGCTCCACCATGGGAACCAATTCAGTCGACTGGATCCG
GTACTACTGAATTCAAGCTTGGATCCCAATGTGCCACCATGGACAAAGACTGCGAAATGAAGCGCACCAC
CCTGGATAGCCCTCTGGGCAAGCTGGAACTGTCTGGGTGCGAACAGGGCCTGCACCGTATCATCTTCCTG
GGCAAAGGAACATCTGCCGCCGACGCCGTGGAAGTGCCTGCCCCAGCCGCCGTGCTGGGCGGACCAGAGC
CACTGATGCAGGCCACCGCCTGGCTCAACGCCTACTTTCACCAGCCTGAGGCCATCGAGGAGTTCCCTGT
GCCAGCCCTGCACCACCCAGTGTTCCAGCAGGAGAGCTTTACCCGCCAGGTGCTGTGGAAACTGCTGAAA
GTGGTGAAGTTCGGAGAGGTCATCAGCTACAGCCACCTGGCCGCCCTGGCCGGCAATCCCGCCGCCACCG
CCGCCGTGAAAACCGCCCTGAGCGGAAATCCCGTGCCCATTCTGATCCCCTGCCACCGGGTGGTGCAGGG
CGACCTGGACGTGGGGGGCTACGAGGGCGGGCTCGCCGTGAAAGAGTGGCTGCTGGCCCACGAGGGCCAC
AGACTGGGCAAGCCTGGGCTGGGTCCTGCAGGCGGATCCATGACTGCCATGGAGGAGTCACAGTCGGATA
TCAGCCTCAAGAGAGCGCTGCCCACCTGCACAAGCGCCTCTCCCCCGCAAAAGAAAAAACCACTTGATGG
AGAGTATTTCACCCTCAAGATCCGCGGGCGTAAACGCTTCGAGATGTTCCGGGAGCTGAATGAGGCCTTA
GAGTTAAAGGATGCCCATGCTACAGAGGAGTCTGGAGACAGCAGGGCTCACTCCAGCTACCTGAAGACCA
AGAAGGGCCAGTCTACTTCCCGCCATAAAAAAACAATGGTCAAGAAAGTGGGGCCTGACTCAGACTGACA
ACGTTATCCCCTGATTCTGTGGATAACCGTATTACGCTGATATCTAGACCCAGCTTTCTTGTACAAAGTG
GTTCGATAGCTTATCGATAATCAACCTCTGGATTACAAAATTTGTGAAAGATTGACTGGTATTCTTAACT
ATGTTGCTCCTTTTACGCTATGTGGATACGCTGCTTTAATGCCTTTGTATCATGCTATTGCTTCCCGTAT
GGCTTTCATTTTCTCCTCCTTGTATAAATCCTGGTTGCTGTCTCTTTATGAGGAGTTGTGGCCCGTTGTC
AGGCAACGTGGCGTGGTGTGCACTGTGTTTGCTGACGCAACCCCCACTGGTTGGGGCATTGCCACCACCT
GTCAGCTCCTTTCCGGGACTTTCGCTTTCCCCCTCCCTATTGCCACGGCGGAACTCATCGCCGCCTGCCT
TGCCCGCTGCTGGACAGGGGCTCGGCTGTTGGGCACTGACAATTCCGTGGTGTTGTCGGGGAAATCATCG
TCCTTTCCTTGGCTGCTCGCCTGTGTTGCCACCTGGATTCTGCGCGGGACGTCCTTCTGCTACGTCCCTT
CGGCCCTCAATCCAGCGGACCTTCCTTCCCGCGGCCTGCTGCCGGCTCTGCGGCCTCTTCCGCGTCTTCG
CCTTCGCCCTCAGACGAGTCGGATCTCCCTTTGGGCCGCCTCCCCGCATCGATACCGTCGACGATAAAAT
AAAAGATTTTATTTAGTCTCCAGAAAAAGGGGGGAATGAAAGACCCCACCTGTAGGTTTGGCAAGCTAGC
TTAAGTAACGCCATTTTGCAAGGCATGGAAAAATACATAACTGAGAATAGAGAAGTTCAGATCAAGGTCA
GGAACAGATGGAACAGCTGAATATGGGCCAAACAGGATATCTGTGGTAAGCAGTTCCTGCCCCGGCTCAG
GGCCAAGAACAGATGGAACAGCTGAATATGGGCCAAACAGGATATCTGTGGTAAGCAGTTCCTGCCCCGG
CTCAGGGCCAAGAACAGATGGTCCCCAGATGCGGTCCAGCCCTCAGCAGTTTCTAGAGAACCATCAGATG
TTTCCAGGGTGCCCCAAGGACCTGAAATGACCCTGTGCCTTATTTGAACTAACCAATCAGTTCGCTTCTC
GCTTCTGTTCGCGCGCTTCTGCTCCCCGAGCTCAATAAAAGAGCCCACAACCCCTCACTCGGCGCGCCAG
TCCTCCGATTGACTGAGTCGCCCGGGTACCCGTGTATCCAATAAACCCTCTTGCAGTTGCATCCGACTTG
TGGTCTCGCTGTTCCTTGGGAGGGTCTCCTCTGAGTGATTGACTACCCGTCAGCGGGGGTCTTTCACATG
CAGCATGTATCAAAATTAATTTGGTTTTTTTTCTTAAGTATTTACATTAAATGGCCATAGTTGCATTAAT
GAATCGGCCAACGCGCGGGGAGAGGCGGTTTGCGTATTGGGCGCTCTTCCGCTTCCTCGCTCACTGACTC
GCTGCGCTCGGTCGTTCGGCTGCGGCGAGCGGTATCAGCTCACTCAAAGGCGGTAATACGGTTATCCACA
GAATCAGGGGATAACGCAGGAAAGAACATGTGAGCAAAAGGCCAGCAAAAGGCCAGGAACCGTAAAAAGG
CCGCGTTGCTGGCGTTTTTCCATAGGCTCCGCCCCCCTGACGAGCATCACAAAAATCGACGCTCAAGTCA
GAGGTGGCGAAACCCGACAGGACTATAAAGATACCAGGCGTTTCCCCCTGGAAGCTCCCTCGTGCGCTCT
CCTGTTCCGACCCTGCCGCTTACCGGATACCTGTCCGCCTTTCTCCCTTCGGGAAGCGTGGCGCTTTCTC
ATAGCTCACGCTGTAGGTATCTCAGTTCGGTGTAGGTCGTTCGCTCCAAGCTGGGCTGTGTGCACGAACC
CCCCGTTCAGCCCGACCGCTGCGCCTTATCCGGTAACTATCGTCTTGAGTCCAACCCGGTAAGACACGAC
TTATCGCCACTGGCAGCAGCCACTGGTAACAGGATTAGCAGAGCGAGGTATGTAGGCGGTGCTACAGAGT
TCTTGAAGTGGTGGCCTAACTACGGCTACACTAGAAGAACAGTATTTGGTATCTGCGCTCTGCTGAAGCC
AGTTACCTTCGGAAAAAGAGTTGGTAGCTCTTGATCCGGCAAACAAACCACCGCTGGTAGCGGTGGTTTT
TTTGTTTGCAAGCAGCAGATTACGCGCAGAAAAAAAGGATCTCAAGAAGATCCTTTGATCTTTTCTACGG
GGTCTGACGCTCAGTGGAACGAAAACTCACGTTAAGGGATTTTGGTCATGAGATTATCAAAAAGGATCTT
CACCTAGATCCTTTTGCGGCCGGCCGCAAATCAATCTAAAGTATATATGAGTAAACTTGGTCTGACAGTT
ACCAATGCTTAATCAGTGAGGCACCTATCTCAGCGATCTGTCTATTTCGTTCATCCATAGTTGCCTGACT
CCCCGTCGTGTAGATAACTACGATACGGGAGGGCTTACCATCTGGCCCCAGTGCTGCAATGATACCGCGA
GACCCACGCTCACCGGCTCCAGATTTATCAGCAATAAACCAGCCAGCCGGAAGGGCCGAGCGCAGAAGTG
GTCCTGCAACTTTATCCGCCTCCATCCAGTCTATTAATTGTTGCCGGGAAGCTAGAGTAAGTAGTTCGCC
AGTTAATAGTTTGCGCAACGTTGTTGCCATTGCTACAGGCATCGTGGTGTCACGCTCGTCGTTTGGTATG
GCTTCATTCAGCTCCGGTTCCCAACGATCAAGGCGAGTTACATGATCCCCCATGTTGTGCAAAAAAGCGG
TTAGCTCCTTCGGTCCTCCGATCGTTGTCAGAAGTAAGTTGGCCGCAGTGTTATCACTCATGGTTATGGC
AGCACTGCATAATTCTCTTACTGTCATGCCATCCGTAAGATGCTTTTCTGTGACTGGTGAGTACTCAACC
AAGTCATTCTGAGAATAGTGTATGCGGCGACCGAGTTGCTCTTGCCCGGCGTCAATACGGGATAATACCG
CGCCACATAGCAGAACTTTAAAAGTGCTCATCATTGGAAAACGTTCTTCGGGGCGAAAACTCTCAAGGAT
CTTACCGCTGTTGAGATCCAGTTCGATGTAACCCACTCGTGCACCCAACTGATCTTCAGCATCTTTTACT
TTCACCAGCGTTTCTGGGTGAGCAAAAACAGGAAGGCAAAATGCCGCAAAAAAGGGAATAAGGGCGACAC
GGAAATGTTGAATACTCATACTCTTCCTTTTTCAATATTATTGAAGCATTTATCAGGGTTATTGTCTCAT
GAGCGGATACATATTTGAATGTATTTAGAAAAATAAACAAATAGGGGTTCCGCGCACATTTCCCCGAAAA
GTGCCACCTGCATAATGAAAGACCCCACCTGTAGGTTTGGCAAGCTAGCTTAAGTAACGCCATTTTGCAA
GGCATGGAAAAATACATAACTGAGAATAGAAAAGTTCAGATCAAGGTCAGGAACAGATGGAACAGCTGAA
TATGGGCCAAACAGGATATCTGTGGTAAGCAGTTCCTGCCCCGGCTCAGGGCCAAGAACAGATGGAACAG
CTGAATATGGGCCAAACAGGATATCTGTGGTAAGCAGTTCCTGCCCCGGCTCAGGGCCAAGAACAGATGG
TCCCCAGATGCGGTCCAGCCCTCAGCAGTTTCTAGAGAACCATCAGATGTTTCCAGGGTGCCCCAAGGAC
CTGAAATGACCCTGTGCCTTATTTGAACTAACCAATCAGTTCGCTTCTCGCTTCTGTTCGCGCGCTTCTG
CTCCCCGAGCTCAATAAAAGAGCCCACAACCCCTCACTCGGCGCGCCAGTCCTCCGATTGACTGAGTCGC
CCGGGTACCCGTGTATCCAATAAACCCTCTTGCAGTTGCATCCGACTTGTGGTCTCGCTGTTCCTTGGGA
GGGTCTCCTCTGAGTGATTGACTACCCGTCAGCGGGGGTCTTTCATTTGGGGGCTCGTCCGGGATCGGGA
GACCCCTGCCCAGGGACCACCGACCCACCACCGGGAGGTAAGCTGGCCAGCAACTTATCTGTGTCTGTCC
GATTGTCTAGTGTCTATGACTGATTTTATGCGCCTGCGTCGGTACTAGTTAGCTAACTAGCTCTGTATCT
GGCGGACCCGTGGTGGAACTGACGAGTTCGGAACACCCGGCCGCAACCCTGGGAGACGTCCCAGGGACTT
CGGGGGCCGTTTTTGTGGCCCGACCTGAGTCCAAAAATCCCGATCGTTTTGGACTCTTTGGTGCACCCCC
CTAATAGGAGGGATATGTGGTTCTGGTAGGAGACGAGAACCTAAAACAGTTCCCGCCTCCGTCTGAATTT
TTGCTTTCGGTTTGGGACCGAAGCCGCGCCGCGCGTCTTGTCTGCTGCAGCATCGTTCTGTGTTGTCTCT
GTCTGACTGTGTTTCTGTATTTGTCTGAAAATTAGGGCCAGACTGTTACCACTCCCTTAAGTTTGACCTT
AGGTCACTGGAAAGATGTCGAGCGGATCGCTCACAACCAGTCGGTAGATGTCAAGAAGAGACGTTGGGTT
ACCTTCTGCTCTGCAGAATGGCCAACCTTTAACGTCGGATGGCCGCGAGACGGCACCTTTAACCGAGACC
TCATCACCCAGGTTAAGATCAAGGTCTTTTCACCTGGCCCGCATGGACACCCAGACCAGGTCCCCTACAT
CGTGACCTGGGAAGCCTTGGCTTTTGACCCCCCTCCCTGGGTCAAGCCCTTTGTACACCCTAAGCCTCCG
CCTCCTCTTCCTCCATCCGCCCCGTCTCTCCCCCTTGAACCTCCTCGTTCGACCCCGCCTCGATCCTCCC
TTTATCCAGCCCTCACTCCTTCTCTAGGCGCCCCCATATGGCCATATGAGATCTTATATGGGGCACCCCC
GCCCCTTGTAAACTTCCCTGACCCTGACATGACAAGAGTTACTAACAGCCCCTCTCTCCAAGCTCACTTA
CAGGCTCTCTACTTAGTCCAGCACGAAGTCTGGAGACCTCTGGCGGCAGCCTACCAAGAACAACTGGACC
GACCGGTGGTACCTCACCCTTACCGAG
Features (pLannotate 1.2.2; 17 found; start..end, strand, type, name):
    198..216     -  misc_feature   MCS (fragment): pBluescript multiple cloning site
    222..246     +  protein_bind   attB1: mutant version of attB; recombination site for the Gateway® BP reaction BP Clonase™
    319..864     +  CDS            SNAP-tag®: human O6-alkylguanine-DNA-alkyltransferase variant that forms covalent bonds with benzylguanine derivatives fast-reacting variant, optimized for mammalian expression
    913..1185    +  CDS            Tp53 (fragment): P53_MOUSE - Also known as P53, Trp53. Experimental evidence at protein level: Swiss-Prot protein existence level 1. Acts as a tumor suppressor in many tumor types; induces growth arrest or apoptosis depending on the physiological circumstances and cell type. Involved in cell cycle regulation as a trans-activator that acts to negatively regulate cell division by controlling a set of genes required for this process. One of the activated genes is an inhibitor of cyclin-dependent kinases. Apoptosis induction seems to be mediated either by stimulation of BAX and FAS antigen expression, or by repres
   1194..1225    +  rep_origin     RSF ori (fragment): Plasmids containing the RSF 1030 origin of replication can be propagated in E. coli cells that contain additional plasmids with compatible origins.
   1238..1262    -  protein_bind   attB2: mutant version of attB; recombination site for the Gateway® BP reaction BP Clonase™
   1279..1867    +  misc_feature   WPRE: woodchuck hepatitis virus posttranscriptional regulatory element
   1925..2516    +  LTR            LTR: long terminal repeat from Moloney murine leukemia virus
   2582..2634    -  CDS            lacI (fragment): lac repressor; lacI; The lac repressor binds to the lac operator to inhibit transcription in E. coli. This inhibition can be relieved by adding lactose or isopropyl-β-D-thiogalactopyranoside (IPTG).
   2817..3405    -  rep_origin     ori: high-copy-number ColE1/pMB1/pBR322/pUC origin of replication
   3569..4429    -  CDS            AmpR: β-lactamase; bla; confers resistance to ampicillin, carbenicillin, and related antibiotics
   4430..4534    -  promoter       AmpR promoter: bla
   4564..5157    +  LTR            LTR: long terminal repeat from Moloney murine leukemia virus
   5220..5419    +  misc_feature   MMLV Ψ: packaging signal of Moloney murine leukemia virus (MMLV)
   5471..5559    +  misc_feature   MESV Ψ (fragment): packaging signal of murine embryonic stem cell virus
   5636..6052    +  CDS            gag (truncated): truncated Moloney murine leukemia virus (MMLV) gag gene lacking the start codon
   6062..179     +  misc_feature   pol region (across the origin): Moloney murine leukemia virus (MMLV) pol region containing the splice acceptor site
