[The description below was written by a language model from this plasmid's Addgene catalogue record and pLannotate feature annotations shown in this document.]
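Description:
pMXs-SNAP-p53DD is a Moloney murine leukemia virus-based retroviral expression plasmid of 6,257 bp, built on the Gateway-adapted pMXs-gw backbone and intended for delivering a SNAP-tagged p53DD protein into mammalian cells. In bacteria it is maintained through a high-copy ColE1/pUC-type origin and selected with ampicillin via the β-lactamase gene and its native promoter. The short matches annotated as pBluescript MCS, RSF ori and lacI are small fragments that most likely represent cloning remnants or chance hits rather than functional elements.

The viral cassette is flanked by two MMLV long terminal repeats. Downstream of the 5' LTR lie the MMLV packaging signal (with a fragment matching the MESV Ψ), a truncated gag lacking its start codon, and a pol region carrying the splice acceptor. Together these allow the transcript to be packaged into virions when gag, pol and env are supplied in trans by a packaging system. No separate internal promoter is annotated, so expression in transduced cells is presumably driven by the 5' LTR, as is usual for pMXs vectors. The 870 bp insert sits between attB1 and attB2 sites, indicating it was introduced by Gateway recombination. It comprises a SNAP-tag coding sequence, an engineered O6-alkylguanine-DNA-alkyltransferase that covalently binds benzylguanine derivatives, placed upstream of a fragment of mouse Trp53. p53DD is generally known as a truncated, dominant-negative form of p53, though the record does not itself describe its function. A WPRE follows the insert to enhance transcript expression.

The stated purpose is retroviral expression of SNAP-p53DD, and the associated work concerns tuning MAPK signaling in cell-fate programming. The SNAP tag would permit labelling or detection of the fusion protein.
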