Addgene plasmid #244168: pMXs-SNAP-p53DD
Purpose: Retroviral expression of SNAP-p53DD
Depositing lab: Kate Galloway. Depositing organization: Massachusetts Institute of Technology. Publication: Chemogenetic tuning reveals optimal MAPK signaling for cell-fate programming. Lende-Dorn BA, Atkinson JC, Bae Y, Galloway KE. Cell Rep. 2025 Sep 23;44(9):116226. doi: 10.1016/j.celrep.2025.116226. Epub 2025 Sep 4. PubMed 40913769.
Backbone
  Vector backbone: pMXs-gw
  Total vector size (bp): 6257
  Vector type: Mammalian Expression, Retroviral
Growth in bacteria
  Bacterial resistance: Ampicillin, 100 μg/mL
  Growth temperature: 30°C
  Growth strain: NEB Stable
  Copy number: High Copy
Gene/Insert
  Gene/Insert name: SNAP-p53DD
  Species: M. musculus (mouse)
  Insert size (bp): 870
  Entrez Gene: Trp53 (a.k.a. Tp53, bbl, bfy, bhy, p44, p53)
Terms and licenses: Academic/Nonprofit Terms; Industry Terms: Not Available to Industry
Depositor comments: Please visit https://doi.org/10.1101/2024.12.19.629350 for bioRxiv preprint.
How to cite: pMXs-SNAP-p53DD was a gift from Kate Galloway (Addgene plasmid # 244168 ; http://n2t.net/addgene:244168 ; RRID:Addgene_244168)
